>Addgene plasmid #39307 | human EB1-GFP mutagenized T249 D250 E251 all converted to A (JB146) | addgene partial sequence | sequence record 51266 | EGFP-N 5'-CGTCGCCGTCCAGCTCGACCAG-3'
CTCCTCGCCCTTGCTCACCATGGTGGCGACCGGTGGATCCCGATACTCTTCTTGCTCCTCCTGTGGGCCC
CCTTCATCAGGTATCACAAAGCCTGCAGCTGCGGCATACAGAATGTCTACAATCCTCTGCAATACAGGGT
CGTTTTCCCCCTCGTTCTCCTGGCAAATCAATTCAATGTTCCGTAGCTTTCCGAAGTAGAAATCCCTCTC
TTTCTCCAAGTCTTCAACAGTAAGTTTCAATACGTTGACCTGCTGCATCAACTCAGCTGCCTCGTCGTCT
CCGTTGCCCACACCAGGGTTCTTTCGCACCACACCAGGGCCAGCCTTAGGAGCCGCAGCGGTTCTCTGTG
TTGAGATGGGCCTCTGGGGAGCTGCACTGCTAGAAGTGAGAGGTTTCTTCGGTTTATTCAGAGCTGGAGC
AACAAGGGAAGGAGCCACTGCAGTTTCTTGACCTTGTCTAGCAGCCACAGGGTCATAGTCTTTTCCATCA
TAGTTTGCATCGAAAAACTTCTTGAACCACTGAACGAATTCAAAATTGTCCTGAAACTTTCCTTTTACTA
ATTTGTCCACAGGAATTATTTTGTCAACACCCATTCTCTTAAAACCTGCTTGTAGTATTTTGAAGTTCTG
GATGTACTCGTGTTCTAGCTTAGCTTGGAATTTCACTTTCTTCAAGGCAATGGAGCCAGGGAACAGCATG
TCCATAAACTGACAATACGCAGCCCCTGAGCACAACTGTTCGATCTTTGTCAGATTCAACTGCAGAGACT
CATTGATCCAGGCCAGCATG
