[The description below was written by a language model from this plasmid's Addgene catalogue record.]
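Description:
Human EB1-GFP mutagenized T249 D250 E251 all converted to A (JB146) is a mammalian expression plasmid built on the Clontech pEGFP-N1 backbone, with a total size of about 5.5 kb. It is propagated in E. coli under kanamycin selection, and the same backbone provides neomycin resistance so that transfected mammalian cells can be selected with G418. The record lists the copy number as unknown, and no feature table is supplied, so details of the origin of replication and polyadenylation signals are not stated here.

The payload is an 804 bp insert encoding human EB1 (gene MAPRE1), a microtubule plus-end tracking protein, cloned between XhoI and BamHI sites, both of which were preserved. Transcription is driven by the CMV promoter, a strong constitutive promoter in most mammalian cell types. Because the insert sits upstream of the backbone's EGFP coding sequence, the protein is produced as a fusion with EGFP at its C terminus, allowing its localisation to be followed by fluorescence microscopy in live or fixed cells. The coding sequence carries three adjacent alanine substitutions, T249A, D250A and E251A, which lie in the C-terminal portion of the protein.

The record does not state the purpose of the triple mutation. A construct of this design would typically be compared with a wild-type EB1-GFP counterpart to test how these residues contribute to EB1 behaviour, such as its distribution on microtubules or its interactions with partner proteins.
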