Addgene plasmid #39307: human EB1-GFP mutagenized T249 D250 E251 all converted to A (JB146)
Depositing lab: Tim Mitchison & Jennifer Tirnauer. Depositing organization: Harvard Medical School.
Backbone
  Vector backbone: pEGFP-N1
  Backbone manufacturer: Clontech
  Backbone size w/o insert (bp): 4700
  Total vector size (bp): 5504
  Vector type: Mammalian Expression
  Selectable markers: Neomycin (select with G418)
Growth in bacteria
  Bacterial resistance: Kanamycin, 50 μg/mL
  Growth temperature: 37°C
  Growth strain: DH5alpha
  Copy number: Unknown
Gene/Insert
  Gene/Insert name: EB1 (alt name: MAPRE1)
  Species: H. sapiens (human)
  Insert size (bp): 804
  Mutation: T249A, D250A and E251A
  Entrez Gene: MAPRE1 (a.k.a. EB1)
  Promoter: CMV
  Tag / fusion protein: EGFP (C terminal on backbone)
  Cloning method: Restriction Enzyme; 5′ cloning site xho1 (not destroyed); 3′ cloning site bamH1 (not destroyed)
  Sequencing primers: 5′ CMV-F; 3′ EGFP-N
Terms and licenses: Academic/Nonprofit Terms; Industry Terms: Not Available to Industry
How to cite: human EB1-GFP mutagenized T249 D250 E251 all converted to A (JB146) was a gift from Tim Mitchison & Jennifer Tirnauer (Addgene plasmid # 39307 ; http://n2t.net/addgene:39307 ; RRID:Addgene_39307)
